>Addgene plasmid #168295 | BicC.Ca9.R | depositor full sequence | sequence record 326332 | BicC.Ca9.R sequence 15588 bps
TATCCACAGAATCAGGGGATAACGCAGGAAAGAACATGTGAGCAAAAGGCCAGCAAAAGGCCAGGAACCG
TAAAAAGGCCGCGTTGCTGGCGTTTTTCCATAGGCTCCGCCCCCCTGACGAGCATCACAAAAATCGACGC
TCAAGTCAGAGGTGGCGAAACCCGACAGGACTATAAAGATACCAGGCGTTTCCCCCTGGAAGCTCCCTCG
TGCGCTCTCCTGTTCCGACCCTGCCGCTTACCGGATACCTGTCCGCCTTTCTCCCTTCGGGAAGCGTGGC
GCTTTCTCAATGCTCACGCTGTAGGTATCTCAGTTCGGTGTAGGTCGTTCGCTCCAAGCTGGGCTGTGTG
CACGAACCCCCCGTTCAGCCCGACCGCTGCGCCTTATCCGGTAACTATCGTCTTGAGTCCAACCCGGTAA
GACACGACTTATCGCCACTGGCAGCAGCCACTGGTAACAGGATTAGCAGAGCGAGGTATGTAGGCGGTGC
TACAGAGTTCTTGAAGTGGTGGCCTAACTACGGCTACACTAGAAGGACAGTATTTGGTATCTGCGCTCTG
CTGAAGCCAGTTACCTTCGGAAAAAGAGTTGGTAGCTCTTGATCCGGCAAACAAACCACCGCTGGTAGCG
GTGGTTTTTTTGTTTGCAAGCAGCAGATTACGCGCAGAAAAAAAGGATCTCAAGAAGATCCTTTGATCTT
TTCTACGGGGTCTGACGCTCAGTGGAACGAAAACTCACGTTAAGGGATTTTGGTCATGAGATTATCAAAA
AGGATCTTCACCTAGATCCTTTTAAATTAAAAATGAAGTTTTAAATCAATCTAAAGTATATATGAGTAAA
CTTGGTCTGACAGTTACCAATGCTTAATCAGTGAGGCACCTATCTCAGCGATCTGTCTATTTCGTTCATC
CATAGTTGCCTGACTCCCCGTCGTGTAGATAACTACGATACGGGAGGGCTTACCATCTGGCCCCAGTGCT
GCAATGATACCGCGAGACCCACGCTCACCGGCTCCAGATTTATCAGCAATAAACCAGCCAGCCGGAAGGG
CCGAGCGCAGAAGTGGTCCTGCAACTTTATCCGCCTCCATCCAGTCTATTAATTGTTGCCGGGAAGCTAG
AGTAAGTAGTTCGCCAGTTAATAGTTTGCGCAACGTTGTTGCCATTGCTACAGGCATCGTGGTGTCACGC
TCGTCGTTTGGTATGGCTTCATTCAGCTCCGGTTCCCAACGATCAAGGCGAGTTACATGATCCCCCATGT
TGTGCAAAAAAGCGGTTAGCTCCTTCGGTCCTCCGATCGTTGTCAGAAGTAAGTTGGCCGCAGTGTTATC
ACTCATGGTTATGGCAGCACTGCATAATTCTCTTACTGTCATGCCATCCGTAAGATGCTTTTCTGTGACT
GGTGAGTACTCAACCAAGTCATTCTGAGAATAGTGTATGCGGCGACCGAGTTGCTCTTGCCCGGCGTCAA
TACGGGATAATACCGCGCCACATAGCAGAACTTTAAAAGTGCTCATCATTGGAAAACGTTCTTCGGGGCG
AAAACTCTCAAGGATCTTACCGCTGTTGAGATCCAGTTCGATGTAACCCACTCGTGCACCCAACTGATCT
TCAGCATCTTTTACTTTCACCAGCGTTTCTGGGTGAGCAAAAACAGGAAGGCAAAATGCCGCAAAAAAGG
GAATAAGGGCGACACGGAAATGTTGAATACTCATACTCTTCCTTTTTCAATATTATTGAAGCATTTATCA
GGGTTATTGTCTCATGAGCGGATACATATTTGAATGTATTTAGAAAAATAAACAAATAGGGGTTCCGCGC
ACATTTCCCCGAAAAGTGCCACCTGACGTCTAAGAAACCATTATTATCATGACATTAACCTATAAAAATA
GGCGTATCACGAGGCCCTTTCGTCTCGCGCGTTTCGGTGATGACGGTGAAAACCTCTGACACATGCAGCT
CCCGGAGACGGTCACAGCTTGTCTGTAAGCGGATGCCGGGAGCAGACAAGCCCGTCAGGGCGCGTCAGCG
GGTGTTGGCGGGTGTCGGGGCTGGCTTAACTATGCGGCATCAGAGCAGATTGTACTGAGAGTGCACCATA
TGCGGTGTGAAATACCGCACAGATGCGTAAGGAGAAAATACCGCATCAGGCGCCATTCGCCATTCAGGCT
GCGCAACTGTTGGGAAGGGCGATCGGTGCGGGCCTCTTCGCTATTACGCCAGCTGGCGAAAGGGGGATGT
GCTGCAAGGCGATTAAGTTGGGTAACGCCAGGGTTTTCCCAGTCACGACGTTGTAAAACGACGGCCAGTG
CCAAGCTTTGTTTAAAATATAACAAAATTGTGATCCCACAAAATGAAGTGGGGCAAAATCAAATAATTAA
CTAGTGTCCGTAAACTTGTTGGTCTTCAACTTTTTGAGGAACACGTTGGACGGCAAATCGTGACTATAAC
ACAAGTTGATTTAATAATTTTAGCCAACACGTCGGGCTGCGTGTTTTTTGCGCTCTGTGTACACGTTGAT
TAACTGGTCGATTAAATAATTTAATTTTTGGTTCTTCTTTAAATCTGTGATGAAATTTTTTAAAATAACT
TTAAATTCTTCATTGGTAAAAAATGCCACGTTTTGCAACTTGTGAGGGTCTAATATGAGGTCAAACTCAG
TAGGAGTTTTATCCAAAAAAGAAAACATGATTACGTCTGTACACGAACGCGTATTAACGCAGAGTGCAAA
GTATAAGAGGGTTAAAAAATATATTTTACGCACCATATACGCATCGGGTTGATATCGTTAATATGGATCA
ATTTGAACAGTTGATTAACGTGTCTCTGCTCAAGTCTTTGATCAAAACGCAAATCGACGAAAATGTGTCG
GACAATATCAAGTCGATGAGCGAAAAACTAAAAAGGCTAGAATACGACAATCTCACAGACAGCGTTGAGA
TATACGGTATTCACGACAGCAGGCTGAATAATAAAAAAATTAGAAACTATTATTTAACCCTAGAAAGATA
ATCATATTGTGACGTACGTTAAAGATAATCATGCGTAAAATTGACGCATGTGTTTTATCGGTCTGTATAT
CGAGGTTTATTTATTAATTTGAATAGATATTAAGTTTTATTATATTTACACTTACATACTAATAATAAAT
TCAACAAACAATTTATTTATGTTTATTTATTTATTAAAAAAAAACAAAAACTCAAAATTTCTTCTATAAA
GTAACAAAACTTTTAAACATTCTCTCTTTTACAAAAATAAACTTATTTTGTACTTTAAAAACAGTCATGT
TGTATTATAAAATAAGTAATTAGCTTAACTTATACATAATAGAAACAAATTATACTTATTAGTCAGTCAG
AAACAACTTTGGCACATATCAATATTATGCTCTCGACAAATAACTTTTTTGCATTTTTTGCACGATGCAT
TTGCCTTTCGCCTTATTTTAGAGGGGCAGTAAGTACAGTAAGTACGTTTTTTCATTACTGGCTCTTCAGT
ACTGTCATCTGATGTACCAGGCACTTCATTTGGCAAAATATTAGAGATATTATCGCGCAAATATCTCTTC
AAAGTAGGAGCTTCTAAACGCTTACGCATAAACGATGACGTCAGGCTCATGTAAAGGTTTCTCATAAATT
TTTTGCGACTTTGAACCTTTTCTCCCTTGCTACTGACATTATGGCTGTATATAATAAAAGAATTTATGCA
GGCAATGTTTATCATTCCGTACAATAATGCCATAGGCCACCTATTCGTCTTCCTACTGCAGGTCATCACA
GAACACATTTGGTCTAGCGTGTCCACTCCGCCTTTAGTTTGATTATAATACATAACCATTTGCGGTTTAC
CGGTACTTTCGTTGATAGAAGCATCCTCATCACAAGATGATAATAAGTATACCATCTTAGCTGGCTTCGG
TTTATATGAGACGAGAGTAAGGGGTCCGTCAAAACAAAACATCGATGTTCCCACTGGCCTGGAGCGACTG
TTTTTCAGTACTTCCGGTATCTCGCGTTTGTTTGATCGCACGGTTCCCACAATGGTTAATTCGAGCTCGC
CCGGGGTCCTAGGTCGACGATGTAGGTCACGGTCTCGAAGCCGCGGTGCGGGTGCCAGGGCGTGCCCTTG
GGCTCCCCGGGCGCGTACTCCACCTCACCCATCTGGTCCATCATGATGAACGGGTCGAGGTGGCGGTAGT
TGATCCCGGCGAACGCGCGGCGCACCGGGAAGCCCTCGCCCTCGAAACCGCTGGGCGCGGTGGTCACGGT
GAGCACGGGACGTGCGACGGCGTCGGCGGGTGCGGATACGCGGGGCAGCGTCAGCGGGTTCTCGACGGTC
ACGGCGGGCATGTCGACGCGGCCGCATAATTATATAATAATAAACTGCATGCCGCCAGATTTTTGTAATC
AAATCGTGTTGTGAAAGTTGTCTTCCCTAATTTATGCCCATTACATTAAAACATTGACAGGGGATTTTAA
TTTTAATTTCAGTATGGTTTCAATTATGGCCAATATATATAATAAACTATAACCATATGTATAAGAATGT
AAAAAGCTAGTTTTATGTACATAAAAATGGGACAAACATTTTGATGTTACTGAATAAATATTAAAAGTAT
TAACCAAGAAATATGAAAGTAGGATAAAAAAACAGTGAATGTTTCCAGCTGCTAGGAAAAACGATAAGTC
TTAGATCTATAAAGAGAATCAAAAACGCGGTCAAATGCATAGCACATAATATATTCATATCCCCAATAAA
TAACCCGAAATGTGTAAAGCCAGAATAAATGTAATAATAAGATTGAAGAAAACAAAATAGTGATGTAAAA
TAGCAGCAAGGAAATAAAGTAACCCCTATTCAATAACTATTGCTGACGTCTTTTACTCGTACATGTCATC
ATTTAATTACGTAATTTAAGTTTGGTTTATTTAAAGTTTGATTTCCGGTTGTACAAGGGTGAGCGTACTT
TTAAAACCCACTGTATATAAATACTTTGGTAAAGTGCAGGTTGGGGAGTTTCAGAAGCTTGAAAAGCTCC
GTTTCCCGTTATAAAGCTATTGCTGAATATCCGTTATCCAGTTGGCTGGCAGCTTTTTAAGGTTGTTCGT
GCACTGGCTTCACTCCCCACAGAACACAGAGCTTTTGGATCTGAAGGTCAGTTGGGACTGGGACCCACAT
GCCGAGCTTAGTTTGATAGTCAGCGCGCTTTAATGACGACAACTGCACGGCGCGCACAACCCATTAATAA
TATATTAATTCAAAAGAGCTATAAAATATTAAAAAATATTCAAATATAACTAACTAACGCGCAGTGCACG
ATTTTCTGACAACAATTCAGTTTCGCTTTTCATGAGACTCCATTGCATTTTCCTTTGTGTTTTTCACACA
CGTGGTGTTTTTCTGTTACTCGCACTTCGATAGTGGTTATTTTTTTTGGTTACATTGAAAAAATACACCG
ACTGCCAGCCGAATTCCCATTCGAACCTTAATTTGACCAATTGACGGAAAATTAATTGCGCCCAAAATTA
ATTAGCAAGCGGATATACAATTTTTTTACGTGAAAAGAGCGTGTTATTTGTCGAAAAGATTTTACAATTG
ATTGTGTTTAAGTAAATTAACCTGCGATATCTATGTGTATGTGCTACGATCCGAATTTCTGACATTACGG
TAAGTGGCGTGTTTTTGGCGGGAATAAAGTCGGTTTCTCTTTGTGCCGTATTTCTCTACCGTTTTTTCTG
GCGCCAAAATGAATGAAAACGGTTGGCAACATTTCAAACTTAACATTGCAACATTCTAACCGCTGTTAAG
CGTTTGCTCTGCAAATTGTTGTAGCTATGTTGGAGTTCTGGAACACCACCTCTCCCTGCGACTTTGTTTT
GTTTTTCGCTCTCGACATATGGAATCGAATCTCTTATTCCGGGAGCGGTTCATTGACCCAGCAACAACAA
TATTCGCCAGATTTTCTCCTGCCAGCGATTTGCGGAATTCATCCGCTCAACAGTTAGAAGTAAATGCCGT
CGAGCAGCGGGCAAAATCGATCGACGAAATCGAGAGCCGCGTTCAGTTGCCTTCAAGCCGTACTTAGAAG
AAGTGCTGGTCCCCCAGAAATCAGAGAGATTTTTCCCAACTTGCATTTTTCCAATACTCTGACAAAGCCC
CTCAGACCGTCGCAATCACACAGCTATATACTGATATATAGATCTCTATTGCGCAGATCACACCTTAAAT
GCCTTTCGTCGAGAGATTTCAACAAATACGTAATTTTGTTATGAACGTCTGCCTCGTCGAGGCCATCCAA
TTCGTCCAGGACCTCTCGCACGCCATCTGTCTGGACCTCCAGGGCCTATTTAATCTCAAGTAGAGATCAC
CGAGCGATCTCCCAGCGGTAAGTTACGCCATTGGTTTTTGGGCACAAGGAAGTGAAAGTGAAGACACGGG
TGAAATTACGGTTTTCGGGATCTCGAGAGAAAGGGGAAAGTACGAACCTCATGGCAGCAGCACTCCATTT
TGAGAGGTTATGTGAAAGAACACACAAGAAAGTTTGGAATTTTCGACAGGCGGCGAACCAATAATAATGT
TGTTATCCATAATAATATTAATTAGTGAATTTTTATTTCACCTTTTCGCGGCATTATTCTCACAAATTTA
TAAGACAGATTTTCAAATTAAGACAGAAAGTTTTTTAATGTTAGTGAAAAGTACTTATTCCAGTTGATAG
TTAAATACTATTTACCGCAAAAAATTAAAAGAGAACTAAATTTAAAGGTAAAATCGTTTTTTTTTTTGGA
AAGTGCATTGCTTAAATTATGGTACCGACTATCAAAATAAAAATAATTAATTTTTATATGGTGTTTCAAT
ATTCACTTTAAATTACCTATGACTCGCTTTCTAACCACTCTCTTCTTATTACGAACATCAATTTTCTTGT
TACATCATTTCGGACCTTTCATTTTTCATCACCAGCTCATCCCATCAATTCAGATACACTTTACTTCATT
AAGTAGCAGCAATCATCTAACAAAGCTGACCAAACAACGGACCGGCTTCCAGAATCCTTAACTGAGACGG
ACGTTTTGCTTGGTTTTTAAAACTAAACGACTTTTTGGTACCCACACCTGTTGACCTCTGACGAATTTCT
CGATCCACTGACCGATCCACTGATCCAGTGATCATCATCATCATCCGAATTCCACAGTTTAAACATGGAC
TATAAGGACCACGACGGAGACTACAAGGATCATGATATTGATTACAAAGACGATGACGATAAGATGGCCC
CAAAGAAGAAGCGGAAGGTCGGTATCCACGGAGTCCCAGCAGCCGACAAGAAGTACAGCATCGGCCTGGA
CATCGGCACCAACTCTGTGGGCTGGGCCGTGATCACCGACGAGTACAAGGTGCCCAGCAAGAAATTCAAG
GTGCTGGGCAACACCGACCGGCACAGCATCAAGAAGAACCTGATCGGAGCCCTGCTGTTCGACAGCGGCG
AAACAGCCGAGGCCACCCGGCTGAAGAGAACCGCCAGAAGAAGATACACCAGACGGAAGAACCGGATCTG
CTATCTGCAAGAGATCTTCAGCAACGAGATGGCCAAGGTGGACGACAGCTTCTTCCACAGACTGGAAGAG
TCCTTCCTGGTGGAAGAGGATAAGAAGCACGAGCGGCACCCCATCTTCGGCAACATCGTGGACGAGGTGG
CCTACCACGAGAAGTACCCCACCATCTACCACCTGAGAAAGAAACTGGTGGACAGCACCGACAAGGCCGA
CCTGCGGCTGATCTATCTGGCCCTGGCCCACATGATCAAGTTCCGGGGCCACTTCCTGATCGAGGGCGAC
CTGAACCCCGACAACAGCGACGTGGACAAGCTGTTCATCCAGCTGGTGCAGACCTACAACCAGCTGTTCG
AGGAAAACCCCATCAACGCCAGCGGCGTGGACGCCAAGGCCATCCTGTCTGCCAGACTGAGCAAGAGCAG
ACGGCTGGAAAATCTGATCGCCCAGCTGCCCGGCGAGAAGAAGAATGGCCTGTTCGGAAACCTGATTGCC
CTGAGCCTGGGCCTGACCCCCAACTTCAAGAGCAACTTCGACCTGGCCGAGGATGCCAAACTGCAGCTGA
GCAAGGACACCTACGACGACGACCTGGACAACCTGCTGGCCCAGATCGGCGACCAGTACGCCGACCTGTT
TCTGGCCGCCAAGAACCTGTCCGACGCCATCCTGCTGAGCGACATCCTGAGAGTGAACACCGAGATCACC
AAGGCCCCCCTGAGCGCCTCTATGATCAAGAGATACGACGAGCACCACCAGGACCTGACCCTGCTGAAAG
CTCTCGTGCGGCAGCAGCTGCCTGAGAAGTACAAAGAGATTTTCTTCGACCAGAGCAAGAACGGCTACGC
CGGCTACATTGACGGCGGAGCCAGCCAGGAAGAGTTCTACAAGTTCATCAAGCCCATCCTGGAAAAGATG
GACGGCACCGAGGAACTGCTCGTGAAGCTGAACAGAGAGGACCTGCTGCGGAAGCAGCGGACCTTCGACA
ACGGCAGCATCCCCCACCAGATCCACCTGGGAGAGCTGCACGCCATTCTGCGGCGGCAGGAAGATTTTTA
CCCATTCCTGAAGGACAACCGGGAAAAGATCGAGAAGATCCTGACCTTCCGCATCCCCTACTACGTGGGC
CCTCTGGCCAGGGGAAACAGCAGATTCGCCTGGATGACCAGAAAGAGCGAGGAAACCATCACCCCCTGGA
ACTTCGAGGAAGTGGTGGACAAGGGCGCTTCCGCCCAGAGCTTCATCGAGCGGATGACCAACTTCGATAA
GAACCTGCCCAACGAGAAGGTGCTGCCCAAGCACAGCCTGCTGTACGAGTACTTCACCGTGTATAACGAG
CTGACCAAAGTGAAATACGTGACCGAGGGAATGAGAAAGCCCGCCTTCCTGAGCGGCGAGCAGAAAAAGG
CCATCGTGGACCTGCTGTTCAAGACCAACCGGAAAGTGACCGTGAAGCAGCTGAAAGAGGACTACTTCAA
GAAAATCGAGTGCTTCGACTCCGTGGAAATCTCCGGCGTGGAAGATCGGTTCAACGCCTCCCTGGGCACA
TACCACGATCTGCTGAAAATTATCAAGGACAAGGACTTCCTGGACAATGAGGAAAACGAGGACATTCTGG
AAGATATCGTGCTGACCCTGACACTGTTTGAGGACAGAGAGATGATCGAGGAACGGCTGAAAACCTATGC
CCACCTGTTCGACGACAAAGTGATGAAGCAGCTGAAGCGGCGGAGATACACCGGCTGGGGCAGGCTGAGC
CGGAAGCTGATCAACGGCATCCGGGACAAGCAGTCCGGCAAGACAATCCTGGATTTCCTGAAGTCCGACG
GCTTCGCCAACAGAAACTTCATGCAGCTGATCCACGACGACAGCCTGACCTTTAAAGAGGACATCCAGAA
AGCCCAGGTGTCCGGCCAGGGCGATAGCCTGCACGAGCACATTGCCAATCTGGCCGGCAGCCCCGCCATT
AAGAAGGGCATCCTGCAGACAGTGAAGGTGGTGGACGAGCTCGTGAAAGTGATGGGCCGGCACAAGCCCG
AGAACATCGTGATCGAAATGGCCAGAGAGAACCAGACCACCCAGAAGGGACAGAAGAACAGCCGCGAGAG
AATGAAGCGGATCGAAGAGGGCATCAAAGAGCTGGGCAGCCAGATCCTGAAAGAACACCCCGTGGAAAAC
ACCCAGCTGCAGAACGAGAAGCTGTACCTGTACTACCTGCAGAATGGGCGGGATATGTACGTGGACCAGG
AACTGGACATCAACCGGCTGTCCGACTACGATGTGGACCATATCGTGCCTCAGAGCTTTCTGAAGGACGA
CTCCATCGACAACAAGGTGCTGACCAGAAGCGACAAGAACCGGGGCAAGAGCGACAACGTGCCCTCCGAA
GAGGTCGTGAAGAAGATGAAGAACTACTGGCGGCAGCTGCTGAACGCCAAGCTGATTACCCAGAGAAAGT
TCGACAATCTGACCAAGGCCGAGAGAGGCGGCCTGAGCGAACTGGATAAGGCCGGCTTCATCAAGAGACA
GCTGGTGGAAACCCGGCAGATCACAAAGCACGTGGCACAGATCCTGGACTCCCGGATGAACACTAAGTAC
GACGAGAATGACAAGCTGATCCGGGAAGTGAAAGTGATCACCCTGAAGTCCAAGCTGGTGTCCGATTTCC
GGAAGGATTTCCAGTTTTACAAAGTGCGCGAGATCAACAACTACCACCACGCCCACGACGCCTACCTGAA
CGCCGTCGTGGGAACCGCCCTGATCAAAAAGTACCCTAAGCTGGAAAGCGAGTTCGTGTACGGCGACTAC
AAGGTGTACGACGTGCGGAAGATGATCGCCAAGAGCGAGCAGGAAATCGGCAAGGCTACCGCCAAGTACT
TCTTCTACAGCAACATCATGAACTTTTTCAAGACCGAGATTACCCTGGCCAACGGCGAGATCCGGAAGCG
GCCTCTGATCGAGACAAACGGCGAAACCGGGGAGATCGTGTGGGATAAGGGCCGGGATTTTGCCACCGTG
CGGAAAGTGCTGAGCATGCCCCAAGTGAATATCGTGAAAAAGACCGAGGTGCAGACAGGCGGCTTCAGCA
AAGAGTCTATCCTGCCCAAGAGGAACAGCGATAAGCTGATCGCCAGAAAGAAGGACTGGGACCCTAAGAA
GTACGGCGGCTTCGACAGCCCCACCGTGGCCTATTCTGTGCTGGTGGTGGCCAAAGTGGAAAAGGGCAAG
TCCAAGAAACTGAAGAGTGTGAAAGAGCTGCTGGGGATCACCATCATGGAAAGAAGCAGCTTCGAGAAGA
ATCCCATCGACTTTCTGGAAGCCAAGGGCTACAAAGAAGTGAAAAAGGACCTGATCATCAAGCTGCCTAA
GTACTCCCTGTTCGAGCTGGAAAACGGCCGGAAGAGAATGCTGGCCTCTGCCGGCGAACTGCAGAAGGGA
AACGAACTGGCCCTGCCCTCCAAATATGTGAACTTCCTGTACCTGGCCAGCCACTATGAGAAGCTGAAGG
GCTCCCCCGAGGATAATGAGCAGAAACAGCTGTTTGTGGAACAGCACAAGCACTACCTGGACGAGATCAT
CGAGCAGATCAGCGAGTTCTCCAAGAGAGTGATCCTGGCCGACGCTAATCTGGACAAAGTGCTGTCCGCC
TACAACAAGCACCGGGATAAGCCCATCAGAGAGCAGGCCGAGAATATCATCCACCTGTTTACCCTGACCA
ATCTGGGAGCCCCTGCCGCCTTCAAGTACTTTGACACCACCATCGACCGGAAGAGGTACACCAGCACCAA
AGAGGTGCTGGACGCCACCCTGATCCACCAGAGCATCACCGGCCTGTACGAGACACGGATCGACCTGTCT
CAGCTGGGAGGCGACAAAAGGCCGGCGGCCACGAAAAAGGCCGGCCAGGCAAAAAAGAAAAAGGAGGGCA
GAGGAAGTCTTCTAACATGCGGTGACGTGGAGGAGAATCCCGGCCCTATGGTGAGCAAGGGCGAGGAGCT
GTTCACCGGGGTGGTGCCCATCCTGGTCGAGCTGGACGGCGACGTAAACGGCCACAAGTTCAGCGTGTCC
GGCGAGGGCGAGGGCGATGCCACCTACGGCAAGCTGACCCTGAAGTTCATCTGCACCACCAGCAAGCTGC
CCGTGCCCTGGCCCACCCTCGTGACCACCCTGACCTACGGCGTGCAGTGCTTCAGCCGCTACCCCGACCA
CATGAAGCAGCACGACTTCTTCAAGTCCGCCATGCCCGAAGGCTACGTCCAGGAGCGCACCATCTTCTTC
AAGGACGACGGCAACTACAAGACCCGCGCCGAGGTGAAGTTCGAGGGCGACACCCTGGTGAACCGCATCG
AGCTGAAGGGCATCGACTTCAAGGAGGACGGCAACATCCTGGGGCACAAGCTGGAGTACAACTACAACAG
CCACAACGTCTATATCATGGCCGACAAGCAGAAGAACGGCATCAAGGTGAACTTCAAGATCCGCCACAAC
ATCGAGGACGGCAGCGTGCAGCTCGCCGACCACTACCAGCAGAACACCCCCATCGGCGACGGCCCCGTGC
TGCTGCCCGACAACCACTACCTGAGCACCCAGTCCGCCCTGAGCAAAGACCCCAACGAGAAGCGCGATCA
CATGGTCCTGCTGGAGTTCGTGACCGCCGCCGGGATCACTCTCGGCATGGACGAGCTGTACAAGTAATTA
ATTAACTAGAATGAATCGTTTTTAAAATAACAAATCAATTGTTTTATAATATTCGTACGATTCTTTGATT
ATGTAATAAAATGTGATCATTAGGAAGATTACGAAAAATATAAAAAATATGAGTTCTGTGTGTATAACAA
ATGCTGTAAACGCCACAATTGTGTTTGTTGCAAATAAACCCATGATTATTTGATTAAAATTGTTGTTTTC
TTTGTTCATAGACAATAGTGTGTTTTGCCTAAACGTGTACTGCATAAACTCCATGCGAGTGTATAGCGAG
CTAGTGGCTAACGCTTGCCCCACCAAAGTAGATTCGTCAAAATCCTCAATTTCATCACCCTCCTCCAAGT
TTAACATTTGGCCGTCGGAATTAACTTCTAAAGATGCCACATAATCTAATAAATGAAATAGAGATTCAAA
CGTGGCGTCATCGTCCGTTTCGACCATTTCCGAAAAGAACTCGGGCATAAACTCTATGATTTCTCTGGAC
GTGGTGTTGTCGAAACTCTCAAAGTACGCAGTCAGGAACGTGCGCGACATGTCGTCGGGAAACTCGCGCG
GAAACATGTTGTTGTAACCGAACGGGTCCCATAGCGCCAAAACCAAATCTGCCAGCGTCAATAGAATGAG
CACGATGCCGACAATGGAGCTGGCTTGGATAGCGATTCGAGTTAACGGCCGGGGCGCGCCCATACTCGGT
GGCCTCCCCACCACCAACTTTTTTGCACTGCAAAAAAACACGCTTTTGCACGCGGGCCCATACATAGTAC
AAACTCTACGTTTCGTAGACTATTTTACATAAATAGTCTACACCGTTGTATACGCTCCAAATACACTACC
ACACATTGAACCTTTTTGCAGTGCAAAAAAGTACGTGTCGGCAGTCACGTAGGCCGGCCTTATCGGGTCG
CGTCCTGTCACGTACGAATCACATTATCGGACCGGACGAGTGTTGTCTTATCGTGACAGGACGCCAGCTT
CCTGTGTTGCTAACCGCAGCCGGACGCAACTCCTTATCGGAACAGGACGCGCCTCCATATCAGCCGCGCG
TTATCTCATGCGCGTGACCGGACACGAGGCGCCCGTCCCGCTTATCGCGCCTATAAATACAGCCCGCAAC
GATCTGGTAAACACAGTTGAACAGCATCTGTTACAGCGACACAACATGAGCCGGTCCAACAACGCCAACG
CGCCCACGCCATCCAACCGCCGCCGCAACCTGTCTCTGGTGATGGTGCGCTCCTCCAAGAACGTCATCAA
GGAGTTCATGCGCTTCAAGGTGCGCATGGAGGGCACCGTGAACGGCCACGAGTTCGAGATCGAGGGCGAG
GGCGAGGGCCGCCCCTACGAGGGCCACAACACCGTGAAGCTGAAGGTGACCAAGGGCGGCCCCCTGCCCT
TCGCCTGGGACATCCTGTCCCCCCAGTTCCAGTACGGCTCCAAGGTGTACGTGAAGCACCCCGCCGACAT
CCCCGACTACAAGAAGCTGTCCTTCCCCGAGGGCTTCAAGTGGGAGCGCGTGATGAACTTCGAGGACGGC
GGCGTGGTGACCGTGACCCAGGACTCCTCCCTGCAGGACGGCTGCTTCATCTACAAGGTGAAGTTCATCG
GCGTGAACTTCCCCTCCGACGGCCCCGTAATGCAGAAGAAGACCATGGGCTGGGAGGCCTCCACCGAGCG
CCTGTACCCCCGCGACGGCGTGCTGAAGGGCGAGATCCACAAGGCCCTGAAGCTGAAGGACGGCGGCCAC
TACCTGGTGGAGTTCAAGTCCATCTACATGGCCAAGAAGCCCGTGCAGCTGCCCGGCTACTACTACGTGG
ACTCCAAGCTGGACATCACCTCCCACAACGAGGACTACACCATCGTGGAGCAGTACGAGCGCACCGAGGG
CCGCCACCACCTGTTCCTGTAGGACTCTAGATCATAATCAGCCATACCACATTTGTAGAGGTTTTACTTG
CTTTAAAAAACCTCCCACACCTCCCCCTGAACCTGAAACATAAAATGAATGCAATTGTTGTTGTTAACTT
GTTTATTGCAGCTTATAATGGTTACAAATAAAGCAATAGCATCACAAATTTCACAAATAAAGCATTTTTT
TCACTGCATTCTAGTTGTGGTTTGTCCAAACTCATCAATGTATCTTAAAGCTTCTAGGCCGGCCGATCTC
GGATCTGACAATGTTCAGTGCAGAGACTCGGCTACGCCTCGTGGACTTTGAAGTTGACCAACAATGTTTA
TTCTTACCTCTAATAGTCCTCTGTGGCAAGGTCAAGATTCTGTTAGAAGCCAATGAAGAACCTGGTTGTT
CAATAACATTTTGTTCGTCTAATATTTCACTACCGCTTGACGTTGGCTGCACTTCATGTACCTCATCTAT
AAACGCTTCTTCTGTATCGCTCTGGACGTCATCTTCACTTACGTGATCTGATATTTCACTGTCAGAATCC
TCACCAACAAGCTCGTCATCGCTTTGCAGAAGAGCAGAGAGGATATGCTCATCGTCTAAAGAACTACCCA
TTTTATTATATATTAGTCACGATATCTATAACAAGAAAATATATATATAATAAGTTATCACGTAAGTAGA
ACATGAAATAACAATATAATTATCGTATGAGTTAAATCTTAAAAGTCACGTAAAAGATAATCATGCGTCA
TTTTGACTCACGCGGTCGTTATAGTTCAAAATCAGTGACACTTACCGCATTGACAAGCACGCCTCACGGG
AGCTCCAAGCGGCGACTGAGATGTCCTAAATGCACAGCGACGGATTCGCGCTATTTAGAAAGAGAGAGCA
ATATTTCAAGAATGCATGCGTCAATTTTACGCAGACTATCTTTCTAGGGTTAAAAAAGATTTGCGCTTTA
CTCGACCTAAACTTTAAACACGTCATAGAATCTTCGTTTGACAAAAACCACATTGTGGCCAAGCTGTGTG
ACGCGACGCGCGCTAAAGAATGGCAAACCAAGTCGCGCGAGCGTCGACTCTAGAGGATCCCCGGGTACCG
AGCTCGAATTCGTAATCATGGTCATAGCTGTTTCCTGTGTGAAATTGTTATCCGCTCACAATTCCACACA
ACATACGAGCCGGAAGCATAAAGTGTAAAGCCTGGGGTGCCTAATGAGTGAGCTAACTCACATTAATTGC
GTTGCGCTCACTGCCCGCTTTCCAGTCGGGAAACCTGTCGTGCCAGCTGCATTAATGAATCGGCCAACGC
GCGGGGAGAGGCGGTTTGCGTATTGGGCGCTCTTCCGCTTCCTCGCTCACTGACTCGCTGCGCTCGGTCG
TTCGGCTGCGGCGAGCGGTATCAGCTCACTCAAAGGCGGTAATACGGT
Features (pLannotate 1.2.2; 26 found; start..end, strand, type, name):
     95..683     -  rep_origin     ori: high-copy-number ColE1/pMB1/pBR322/pUC origin of replication
    854..1714    -  CDS            AmpR: β-lactamase; bla; confers resistance to ampicillin, carbenicillin, and related antibiotics
   1715..1819    -  promoter       AmpR promoter: bla
   1914..1949    +  CDS            rop (fragment): Rop protein, which maintains plasmids at low copy number; rop
   2051..2150    +  misc_feature   bom (fragment): basis of mobility region from pBR322
   2156..2310    -  CDS            lacZα (fragment): LacZα fragment of β-galactosidase; lacZ fragment
   2314..2766    -  CDS            LEF-9 (fragment): LEF9_NPVAC - Experimental evidence at protein level: Swiss-Prot protein existence level 1. Component of the viral DNA-dependent RNA polymerase which is composed of four equimolar subunits of LEF-4, LEF-8, LEF-9, and p47. Plays an essential role in late and very late gene expression. From Autographa californica nuclear polyhedrosis virus (AcMNPV).
   2793..2996    +  CDS            FP (fragment): FP25_NPVAC - Experimental evidence at protein level: Swiss-Prot protein existence level 1. From Autographa californica nuclear polyhedrosis virus (AcMNPV).
   4094..4163    +  protein_bind   attB: attB site for the φC31 integrase (Groth et al., 2000) phage φC31 integrase
   7325..8926    +  CDS            Cas9(N): N-terminal portion of Streptococcus pyogenes Cas9 (Zetsche et al., 2015)
   8927..11425   +  CDS            Cas9(C): C-terminal portion of Streptococcus pyogenes Cas9 (Zetsche et al., 2015)
  11426..11473   +  CDS            nucleoplasmin NLS: bipartite nuclear localization signal from nucleoplasmin
  11528..12247   +  CDS            EGFP: the original enhanced GFP (Yang et al., 1996) mammalian codon-optimized
  12275..13039   -  CDS            P74 (fragment): PIF0_NPVAC - Experimental evidence at protein level: Swiss-Prot protein existence level 1. Plays an essential role for oral infectivity of occlusion- derived virus (ODV) and functions also in host midgut attachment and fusion by binding to a specific host receptor. From Autographa californica nuclear polyhedrosis virus (AcMNPV).
  12942..13402   +  promoter       OpIE-2 promoter (fragment): immediate-early gene 2 from the Orgyia pseudotsugata multicapsid nucleopolyhedrovirus; strong constitutive baculovirus promoter for insect cell expression
  13416..13481   +  CDS            IE2 (fragment): VIE2_NPVOP - Protein inferred from homology: Swiss-Prot protein existence level 3. RING-finger E3 ubiquitin ligase that plays an important regulatory role during the initial stages of infection. Migrates to specific nuclear foci early in infection supposely to prepare the sites for viral replication by targeting and ubiquitinating host proteins. From Orgyia pseudotsugata multicapsid polyhedrosis virus (OpMNPV).
  13482..14162   +  CDS            DsRed1: wild-type DsRed mammalian codon-optimized
  14170..14253   +  CDS            large T antigen (fragment): large T antigen from SV40 (simian virus 40)
  14276..14397   +  polyA_signal   SV40 poly(A) signal: SV40 polyadenylation signal
  15100..15240   +  CDS            FP (fragment): FP25_NPVAC - Experimental evidence at protein level: Swiss-Prot protein existence level 1. From Autographa californica nuclear polyhedrosis virus (AcMNPV).
  15233..15271   -  misc_feature   MCS (fragment): pUC18/19 multiple cloning site
  15303..15325   -  protein_bind   lac operator (fragment): The lac repressor binds to the lac operator to inhibit transcription in E. coli. This inhibition can be relieved by adding lactose or isopropyl-β-D-thiogalactopyranoside (IPTG). lac repressor encoded by lacI
  15329..15359   -  promoter       lac promoter: promoter for the E. coli lac operon
  15374..15395   -  protein_bind   CAP binding site: CAP binding activates transcription in the presence of cAMP. E. coli catabolite activator protein
  15408..15500   -  CDS            lacI (fragment): lac repressor; lacI; The lac repressor binds to the lac operator to inhibit transcription in E. coli. This inhibition can be relieved by adding lactose or isopropyl-β-D-thiogalactopyranoside (IPTG).
  15502..15588   -  rep_origin     RSF ori (fragment): Plasmids containing the RSF 1030 origin of replication can be propagated in E. coli cells that contain additional plasmids with compatible origins.
