>Addgene plasmid #168295 | BicC.Ca9.R | addgene full sequence | sequence record 331098 | Addgene NGS Result
CAGACAAGCCCGTCAGGGCGCGTCAGCGGGTGTTGGCGGGTGTCGGGGCTGGCTTAACTATGCGGCATCA
GAGCAGATTGTACTGAGAGTGCACCATATGCGGTGTGAAATACCGCACAGATGCGTAAGGAGAAAATACC
GCATCAGGCGCCATTCGCCATTCAGGCTGCGCAACTGTTGGGAAGGGCGATCGGTGCGGGCCTCTTCGCT
ATTACGCCAGCTGGCGAAAGGGGGATGTGCTGCAAGGCGATTAAGTTGGGTAACGCCAGGGTTTTCCCAG
TCACGACGTTGTAAAACGACGGCCAGTGCCAAGCTTTGTTTAAAAATATAACAAAATTGTGATCCCACAA
AATGAAGTGGGGCAAAATCAAATAATTAATAGTGTCCGTAAACTTGTTGGTCTTCAACTTTTTGAGGAAC
ACGTTGGACGGCAAATCCGTGACTATAACACAAGTTGATTTAATAATTTTAGCCAACACGTCGGGCTGCG
TGTTTTTTGCCGACGCGTCTGTGTACACGTTGATTAACTGGTCGATTAAACTGTTGAAATAATTTAATTT
TTGGTTCTTCTTTAAATCTGTGATGAAATTTTTTAAAATAACTTTAAATTCTTCATTGGTAAAAAATGCC
ACGTTTTGCAACTTGTGAGGGTCTAATATGAGGTCAAACTCAGTAGGAGTTTTATCCAAAAAAGAAAACA
TGATTACGTCTGTACACGAACGCGTATTAACGCAGAGTGCAAAGTATAAGAGGGTTAAAAAATATATTTT
ACGCACCATATACGCATCGGGTTGATATCGTTAATATGGATCAATTTGAACAGTTGATTAACGTGTCTCT
GCTCAAGTCTTTGATCAAAACGCAAATCGACGAAAATGTGTCGGACAATATCAAGTCGATGAGCGAAAAA
CTAAAAAGGCTAGAATACGACAATCTCACAGACAGCGTTGAGATATACGGTATTCACGACAGCAGGCTGA
ATAATAAAAAAATTAGAAACTATTATTTAACCCTAGAAAGATAATCATATTGTGACGTACGTTAAAGATA
ATCATGCGTAAAATTGACGCATGTGTTTTATCGGTCTGTATATCGAGGTTTATTTATTAATTTGAATAGA
TATTAAGTTTTATTATATTTACACTTACATACTAATAATAAATTCAACAAACAATTTATTTATGTTTATT
TATTTATTAAAAAAAAACAAAAACTCAAAATTTCTTCTATAAAGTAACAAAACTTTTAAACATTCTCTCT
TTTACAAAAATAAACTTATTTTGTACTTTAAAAACAGTCATGTTGTATTATAAAATAAGTAATTAGCTTA
ACTTATACATAATAGAAACAAATTATACTTATTAGTCAGTCAGAAACAACTTTGGCACATATCAATATTA
TGCTCTCGACAAATAACTTTTTTGCATTTTTTGCACGATGCATTTGCCTTTCGCCTTATTTTAGAGGGGC
AGTAAGTACAGTAAGTACGTTTTTTCATTACTGGCTCTTCAGTACTGTCATCTGATGTACCAGGCACTTC
ATTTGGCAAAATATTAGAGATATTATCGCGCAAATATCTCTTCAAAGTAGGAGCTTCTAAACGCTTACGC
ATAAACGATGACGTCAGGCTCATGTAAAGGTTTCTCATAAATTTTTTGCGACTTTGAACCTTTTCTCCCT
TGCTACTGACATTATGGCTGTATATAATAAAAGAATTTATGCAGGCAATGTTTATCATTCCGTACAATAA
TGCCATAGGCCACCTATTCGTCTTCCTACTGCAGGTCATCACAGAACACATTTGGTCTAGCGTGTCCACT
CCGCCTTTAGTTTGATTATAATACATAACCATTTGCGGTTTACCGGTACTTTCGTTGATAGAAGCATCCT
CATCACAAGATGATAATAAGTATACCATCTTAGCTGGCTTCGGTTTATATGAGACGAGAGTAAGGGGTCC
GTCAAAACAAAACATCGATGTTCCCACTGGCCTGGAGCGACTGTTTTTCAGTACTTCCGGTATCTCGCGT
TTGTTTGATCGCACGGTTCCCACAATGGTTAATTCGAGCTCGCCCGGGGTCCTAGGTCGACGATGTAGGT
CACGGTCTCGAAGCCGCGGTGCGGGTGCCAGGGCGTGCCCTTGGGCTCCCCGGGCGCGTACTCCACCTCA
CCCATCTGGTCCATCATGATGAACGGGTCGAGGTGGCGGTAGTTGATCCCGGCGAACGCGCGGCGCACCG
GGAAGCCCTCGCCCTCGAAACCGCTGGGCGCGGTGGTCACGGTGAGCACGGGACGTGCGACGGCGTCGGC
GGGTGCGGATACGCGGGGCAGCGTCAGCGGGTTCTCGACGGTCACGGCGGGCATGTCGACGCGGCCGCAT
AATTATATAATAATAAACTGCATGCCGCCAGATTTTTGTAATCAAATCGTGTTGTGAAAGTTGTCTTCCC
TAATTTATGCCCATTACATTAAAACATTGACAGGGGATTTTAATTTTAATTTCAGTATGGTTTCAATTAT
GGCCAATATATATAATAAACTATAACCATATGTATAAGAATGTAAAAAGCTAGTTTTATGTACATAAAAA
TGGGACAAACATTTTGATGTTACTGAATAAATATTAAAAGTATTAACCAAGAAATATGAAAGTAGGATAA
AAAAACAGTGAATGTTTCCAGCTGCTAGGAAAAACGATAAGTCTTAGATCTATAAAGAGAATCAAAAACG
CGGTCAAATGCATAGCACATAATATATTCATATCCCCAATAAATAACCCGAAATGTGTAAAGCCAGAATA
AATGTAATAATAAGATTGAAGAAAACAAAATAGTGATGTAAAATAGCAGCAAGGAAATAAAGTAACCCCT
ATTCAATAACTATTGCTGACGTCTTTTACTCGTACATGTCATCATTTAATTACGTAATTTAAGTTTGGTT
TATTTAAAGTTTGATTTCCGGTTGTACAAGGGTGAGCGTACTTTTAAAACCCACTGTATATAAATACTTT
GGTAAAGTGCAGGTTGGGGAGTTTCAGAAGCTTGAAAAGCTCCGTTTCCCGTTATAAAGCTATTGCTGAA
TATCCGTTATCCAGTTGGCTGGCAGCTTTTTAAGGTTGTTCGTGCACTGGCTTCACTCCCCACAGAACAC
AGAGCTTTTGGATCTGAAGGTCAGTTGGGACTGGGACCCACATGCCGAGCTTAGTTTGATAGTCAGCGCG
CTTTAATGACGACAACTGCACGGCGCGCACAACCCATTAATAATATATTAATTCAAAAGAGCTATAAAAT
ATTAAAAAATATTCAAATATAACTAACTAACGCGCAGTGCACGATTTTCTGACAACAATTCAGTTTCGCT
TTTCATGAGACTCCATTGCATTTTCCTTTGTGTTTTTCACACACGTGGTGTTTTTCTGTTACTCGCACTT
CGATAGTGGTTATTTTTTTTGGTTACATTGAAAAAATACACCGACTGCCAGCCGAATTCCCATTCGAACC
TTAATTTGACCAATTGACGGAAAATTAATTGCGCCCAAAATTAATTAGCAAGCGGATATACAATTTTTTT
ACGTGAAAAGAGCGTGTTATTTGTCGAAAAGATTTTACAATTGATTGTGTTTAAGTAAATTAACCTGCGA
TATCTATGTGTATGTGCTACGATCCGAATTTCTGACATTACGGTAAGTGGCGTGTTTTTGGCGGGAATAA
AGTCGGTTTCTCTTTGTGCCGTATTTCTCTACCGTTTTTTCTGGCGCCAAAATGAATGAAAACGGTTGGC
AACATTTCAAACTTAACATTGCAACATTCTAACCGCTGTTAAGCGTTTGCTCTGCAAATTGTTGTAGCTA
TGTTGGAGTTCTGGAACACCACCTCTCCCTGCGACTTTGTTTTGTTTTTCGCTCTCGACATATGGAATCG
AATCTCTTATTCCGGGAGCGGTTCATTGACCCAGCAACAACAATATTCGCCAGATTTTCTCCTGCCAGCG
ATTTGCGGAATTCATCCGCTCAACAGTTAGAAGTAAATGCCGTCGAGCAGCGGGCAAAATCGATCGACGA
AATCGAGAGCCGCGTTCAGTTGCCTTCAAGCCGTACTTAGAAGAAGTGCTGGTCCCCCAGAAATCAGAGA
GATTTTTCCCAACTTGCATTTTTCCAATACTCTGACAAAGCCCCTCAGACCGTCGCAATCACACAGCTAT
ATACTGATATATAGATCTCTATTGCGCAGATCACACCTTAAATGCCTTTCGTCGAGAGATTTCAACAAAT
ACGTAATTTTGTTATGAACGTCTGCCTCGTCGAGGCCATCCAATTCGTCCAGGACCTCTCGCACGCCATC
TGTCTGGACCTCCAGGGCCTATTTAATCTCAAGTAGAGATCACCGAGCGATCTCCCAGCGGTAAGTTACG
CCATTGGTTTTTGGGCACAAGGAAGTGAAAGTGAAGACACGGGTGAAATTACGGTTTTCGGGATCTCGAG
AGAAAGGGGAAAGTACGAACCTCATGGCAGCAGCACTCCATTTTGAGAGGTTATGTGAAAGAACACACAA
GAAAGTTTGGAATTTTCGACAGGCGGCGAACCAATAATAATGTTGTTATCCATAATAATATTAATTAGTG
AATTTTTATTTCACCTTTTCGCGGCATTATTCTCACAAATTTATAAGACAGATTTTCAAATTAAGACAGA
AAGTTTTTTAATGTTAGTGAAAAGTACTTATTCCAGTTGATAGTTAAATACTATTTACCGCAAAAAATTA
AAAGAGAACTAAATTTAAAGGTAAAATCGTTTTTTTTTTTGGAAAGTGCATTGCTTAAATTATGGTACCG
ACTATCAAAATAAAAATAATTAATTTTTATATGGTGTTTCAATATTCACTTTAAATTACCTATGACTCGC
TTTCTAACCACTCTCTTCTTATTACGAACATCAATTTTCTTGTTACATCATTTCGGACCTTTCATTTTTC
ATCACCAGCTCATCCCATCAATTCAGATACACTTTACTTCATTAAGTAGCAGCAATCATCTAACAAAGCT
GACCAAACAACGGACCGGCTTCCAGAATCCTTAACTGAGACGGACGTTTTGCTTGGTTTTTAAAACTAAA
CGACTTTTTGGTACCCACACCTGTTGACCTCTGACGAATTTCTCGATCCACTGACCGATCCACTGATCCA
GTGATCATCATCATCATCCGAATTCCACAGTTTAAACATGGACTATAAGGACCACGACGGAGACTACAAG
GATCATGATATTGATTACAAAGACGATGACGATAAGATGGCCCCAAAGAAGAAGCGGAAGGTCGGTATCC
ACGGAGTCCCAGCAGCCGACAAGAAGTACAGCATCGGCCTGGACATCGGCACCAACTCTGTGGGCTGGGC
CGTGATCACCGACGAGTACAAGGTGCCCAGCAAGAAATTCAAGGTGCTGGGCAACACCGACCGGCACAGC
ATCAAGAAGAACCTGATCGGAGCCCTGCTGTTCGACAGCGGCGAAACAGCCGAGGCCACCCGGCTGAAGA
GAACCGCCAGAAGAAGATACACCAGACGGAAGAACCGGATCTGCTATCTGCAAGAGATCTTCAGCAACGA
GATGGCCAAGGTGGACGACAGCTTCTTCCACAGACTGGAAGAGTCCTTCCTGGTGGAAGAGGATAAGAAG
CACGAGCGGCACCCCATCTTCGGCAACATCGTGGACGAGGTGGCCTACCACGAGAAGTACCCCACCATCT
ACCACCTGAGAAAGAAACTGGTGGACAGCACCGACAAGGCCGACCTGCGGCTGATCTATCTGGCCCTGGC
CCACATGATCAAGTTCCGGGGCCACTTCCTGATCGAGGGCGACCTGAACCCCGACAACAGCGACGTGGAC
AAGCTGTTCATCCAGCTGGTGCAGACCTACAACCAGCTGTTCGAGGAAAACCCCATCAACGCCAGCGGCG
TGGACGCCAAGGCCATCCTGTCTGCCAGACTGAGCAAGAGCAGACGGCTGGAAAATCTGATCGCCCAGCT
GCCCGGCGAGAAGAAGAATGGCCTGTTCGGAAACCTGATTGCCCTGAGCCTGGGCCTGACCCCCAACTTC
AAGAGCAACTTCGACCTGGCCGAGGATGCCAAACTGCAGCTGAGCAAGGACACCTACGACGACGACCTGG
ACAACCTGCTGGCCCAGATCGGCGACCAGTACGCCGACCTGTTTCTGGCCGCCAAGAACCTGTCCGACGC
CATCCTGCTGAGCGACATCCTGAGAGTGAACACCGAGATCACCAAGGCCCCCCTGAGCGCCTCTATGATC
AAGAGATACGACGAGCACCACCAGGACCTGACCCTGCTGAAAGCTCTCGTGCGGCAGCAGCTGCCTGAGA
AGTACAAAGAGATTTTCTTCGACCAGAGCAAGAACGGCTACGCCGGCTACATTGACGGCGGAGCCAGCCA
GGAAGAGTTCTACAAGTTCATCAAGCCCATCCTGGAAAAGATGGACGGCACCGAGGAACTGCTCGTGAAG
CTGAACAGAGAGGACCTGCTGCGGAAGCAGCGGACCTTCGACAACGGCAGCATCCCCCACCAGATCCACC
TGGGAGAGCTGCACGCCATTCTGCGGCGGCAGGAAGATTTTTACCCATTCCTGAAGGACAACCGGGAAAA
GATCGAGAAGATCCTGACCTTCCGCATCCCCTACTACGTGGGCCCTCTGGCCAGGGGAAACAGCAGATTC
GCCTGGATGACCAGAAAGAGCGAGGAAACCATCACCCCCTGGAACTTCGAGGAAGTGGTGGACAAGGGCG
CTTCCGCCCAGAGCTTCATCGAGCGGATGACCAACTTCGATAAGAACCTGCCCAACGAGAAGGTGCTGCC
CAAGCACAGCCTGCTGTACGAGTACTTCACCGTGTATAACGAGCTGACCAAAGTGAAATACGTGACCGAG
GGAATGAGAAAGCCCGCCTTCCTGAGCGGCGAGCAGAAAAAGGCCATCGTGGACCTGCTGTTCAAGACCA
ACCGGAAAGTGACCGTGAAGCAGCTGAAAGAGGACTACTTCAAGAAAATCGAGTGCTTCGACTCCGTGGA
AATCTCCGGCGTGGAAGATCGGTTCAACGCCTCCCTGGGCACATACCACGATCTGCTGAAAATTATCAAG
GACAAGGACTTCCTGGACAATGAGGAAAACGAGGACATTCTGGAAGATATCGTGCTGACCCTGACACTGT
TTGAGGACAGAGAGATGATCGAGGAACGGCTGAAAACCTATGCCCACCTGTTCGACGACAAAGTGATGAA
GCAGCTGAAGCGGCGGAGATACACCGGCTGGGGCAGGCTGAGCCGGAAGCTGATCAACGGCATCCGGGAC
AAGCAGTCCGGCAAGACAATCCTGGATTTCCTGAAGTCCGACGGCTTCGCCAACAGAAACTTCATGCAGC
TGATCCACGACGACAGCCTGACCTTTAAAGAGGACATCCAGAAAGCCCAGGTGTCCGGCCAGGGCGATAG
CCTGCACGAGCACATTGCCAATCTGGCCGGCAGCCCCGCCATTAAGAAGGGCATCCTGCAGACAGTGAAG
GTGGTGGACGAGCTCGTGAAAGTGATGGGCCGGCACAAGCCCGAGAACATCGTGATCGAAATGGCCAGAG
AGAACCAGACCACCCAGAAGGGACAGAAGAACAGCCGCGAGAGAATGAAGCGGATCGAAGAGGGCATCAA
AGAGCTGGGCAGCCAGATCCTGAAAGAACACCCCGTGGAAAACACCCAGCTGCAGAACGAGAAGCTGTAC
CTGTACTACCTGCAGAATGGGCGGGATATGTACGTGGACCAGGAACTGGACATCAACCGGCTGTCCGACT
ACGATGTGGACCATATCGTGCCTCAGAGCTTTCTGAAGGACGACTCCATCGACAACAAGGTGCTGACCAG
AAGCGACAAGAACCGGGGCAAGAGCGACAACGTGCCCTCCGAAGAGGTCGTGAAGAAGATGAAGAACTAC
TGGCGGCAGCTGCTGAACGCCAAGCTGATTACCCAGAGAAAGTTCGACAATCTGACCAAGGCCGAGAGAG
GCGGCCTGAGCGAACTGGATAAGGCCGGCTTCATCAAGAGACAGCTGGTGGAAACCCGGCAGATCACAAA
GCACGTGGCACAGATCCTGGACTCCCGGATGAACACTAAGTACGACGAGAATGACAAGCTGATCCGGGAA
GTGAAAGTGATCACCCTGAAGTCCAAGCTGGTGTCCGATTTCCGGAAGGATTTCCAGTTTTACAAAGTGC
GCGAGATCAACAACTACCACCACGCCCACGACGCCTACCTGAACGCCGTCGTGGGAACCGCCCTGATCAA
AAAGTACCCTAAGCTGGAAAGCGAGTTCGTGTACGGCGACTACAAGGTGTACGACGTGCGGAAGATGATC
GCCAAGAGCGAGCAGGAAATCGGCAAGGCTACCGCCAAGTACTTCTTCTACAGCAACATCATGAACTTTT
TCAAGACCGAGATTACCCTGGCCAACGGCGAGATCCGGAAGCGGCCTCTGATCGAGACAAACGGCGAAAC
CGGGGAGATCGTGTGGGATAAGGGCCGGGATTTTGCCACCGTGCGGAAAGTGCTGAGCATGCCCCAAGTG
AATATCGTGAAAAAGACCGAGGTGCAGACAGGCGGCTTCAGCAAAGAGTCTATCCTGCCCAAGAGGAACA
GCGATAAGCTGATCGCCAGAAAGAAGGACTGGGACCCTAAGAAGTACGGCGGCTTCGACAGCCCCACCGT
GGCCTATTCTGTGCTGGTGGTGGCCAAAGTGGAAAAGGGCAAGTCCAAGAAACTGAAGAGTGTGAAAGAG
CTGCTGGGGATCACCATCATGGAAAGAAGCAGCTTCGAGAAGAATCCCATCGACTTTCTGGAAGCCAAGG
GCTACAAAGAAGTGAAAAAGGACCTGATCATCAAGCTGCCTAAGTACTCCCTGTTCGAGCTGGAAAACGG
CCGGAAGAGAATGCTGGCCTCTGCCGGCGAACTGCAGAAGGGAAACGAACTGGCCCTGCCCTCCAAATAT
GTGAACTTCCTGTACCTGGCCAGCCACTATGAGAAGCTGAAGGGCTCCCCCGAGGATAATGAGCAGAAAC
AGCTGTTTGTGGAACAGCACAAGCACTACCTGGACGAGATCATCGAGCAGATCAGCGAGTTCTCCAAGAG
AGTGATCCTGGCCGACGCTAATCTGGACAAAGTGCTGTCCGCCTACAACAAGCACCGGGATAAGCCCATC
AGAGAGCAGGCCGAGAATATCATCCACCTGTTTACCCTGACCAATCTGGGAGCCCCTGCCGCCTTCAAGT
ACTTTGACACCACCATCGACCGGAAGAGGTACACCAGCACCAAAGAGGTGCTGGACGCCACCCTGATCCA
CCAGAGCATCACCGGCCTGTACGAGACACGGATCGACCTGTCTCAGCTGGGAGGCGACAAAAGGCCGGCG
GCCACGAAAAAGGCCGGCCAGGCAAAAAAGAAAAAGGAGGGCAGAGGAAGTCTTCTAACATGCGGTGACG
TGGAGGAGAATCCCGGCCCTATGGTGAGCAAGGGCGAGGAGCTGTTCACCGGGGTGGTGCCCATCCTGGT
CGAGCTGGACGGCGACGTAAACGGCCACAAGTTCAGCGTGTCCGGCGAGGGCGAGGGCGATGCCACCTAC
GGCAAGCTGACCCTGAAGTTCATCTGCACCACCAGCAAGCTGCCCGTGCCCTGGCCCACCCTCGTGACCA
CCCTGACCTACGGCGTGCAGTGCTTCAGCCGCTACCCCGACCACATGAAGCAGCACGACTTCTTCAAGTC
CGCCATGCCCGAAGGCTACGTCCAGGAGCGCACCATCTTCTTCAAGGACGACGGCAACTACAAGACCCGC
GCCGAGGTGAAGTTCGAGGGCGACACCCTGGTGAACCGCATCGAGCTGAAGGGCATCGACTTCAAGGAGG
ACGGCAACATCCTGGGGCACAAGCTGGAGTACAACTACAACAGCCACAACGTCTATATCATGGCCGACAA
GCAGAAGAACGGCATCAAGGTGAACTTCAAGATCCGCCACAACATCGAGGACGGCAGCGTGCAGCTCGCC
GACCACTACCAGCAGAACACCCCCATCGGCGACGGCCCCGTGCTGCTGCCCGACAACCACTACCTGAGCA
CCCAGTCCGCCCTGAGCAAAGACCCCAACGAGAAGCGCGATCACATGGTCCTGCTGGAGTTCGTGACCGC
CGCCGGGATCACTCTCGGCATGGACGAGCTGTACAAGTAATTAATTAACTAGAATGAATCGTTTTTAAAA
TAACAAATCAATTGTTTTATAATATTCGTACGATTCTTTGATTATGTAATAAAATGTGATCATTAGGAAG
ATTACGAAAAATATAAAAAATATGAGTTCTGTGTGTATAACAAATGCTGTAAACGCCACAATTGTGTTTG
TTGCAAATAAACCCATGATTATTTGATTAAAATTGTTGTTTTCTTTGTTCATAGACAATAGTGTGTTTTG
CCTAAACGTGTACTGCATAAACTCCATGCGAGTGTATAGCGAGCTAGTGGCTAACGCTTGCCCCACCAAA
GTAGATTCGTCAAAATCCTCAATTTCATCACCCTCCTCCAAGTTTAACATTTGGCCGTCGGAATTAACTT
CTAAAGATGCCACATAATCTAATAAATGAAATAGAGATTCAAACGTGGCGTCATCGTCCGTTTCGACCAT
TTCCGAAAAGAACTCGGGCATAAACTCTATGATTTCTCTGGACGTGGTGTTGTCGAAACTCTCAAAGTAC
GCAGTCAGGAACGTGCGCGACATGTCGTCGGGAAACTCGCGCGGAAACATGTTGTTGTAACCGAACGGGT
CCCATAGCGCCAAAACCAAATCTGCCAGCGTCAATAGAATGAGCACGATGCCGACAATGGAGCTGGCTTG
GATAGCGATTCGAGTTAACGGCCGGGGCGCGCCCATACTCGGTGGCCTCCCCACCACCAACTTTTTTGCA
CTGCAAAAAAACACGCTTTTGCACGCGGGCCCATACATAGTACAAACTCTACGTTTCGTAGACTATTTTA
CATAAATAGTCTACACCGTTGTATACGCTCCAAATACACTACCACACATTGAACCTTTTTGCAGTGCAAA
AAAGTACGTGTCGGCAGTCACGTAGGCCGGCCTTATCGGGTCGCGTCCTGTCACGTACGAATCACATTAT
CGGACCGGACGAGTGTTGTCTTATCGTGACAGGACGCCAGCTTCCTGTGTTGCTAACCGCAGCCGGACGC
AACTCCTTATCGGAACAGGACGCGCCTCCATATCAGCCGCGCGTTATCTCATGCGCGTGACCGGACACGA
GGCGCCCGTCCCGCTTATCGCGCCTATAAATACAGCCCGCAACGATCTGGTAAACACAGTTGAACAGCAT
CTGTTACAGCGACACAACATGAGCCGGTCCAACAACGCCAACGCGCCCACGCCATCCAACCGCCGCCGCA
ACCTGTCTCTGGTGATGGTGCGCTCCTCCAAGAACGTCATCAAGGAGTTCATGCGCTTCAAGGTGCGCAT
GGAGGGCACCGTGAACGGCCACGAGTTCGAGATCGAGGGCGAGGGCGAGGGCCGCCCCTACGAGGGCCAC
AACACCGTGAAGCTGAAGGTGACCAAGGGCGGCCCCCTGCCCTTCGCCTGGGACATCCTGTCCCCCCAGT
TCCAGTACGGCTCCAAGGTGTACGTGAAGCACCCCGCCGACATCCCCGACTACAAGAAGCTGTCCTTCCC
CGAGGGCTTCAAGTGGGAGCGCGTGATGAACTTCGAGGACGGCGGCGTGGTGACCGTGACCCAGGACTCC
TCCCTGCAGGACGGCTGCTTCATCTACAAGGTGAAGTTCATCGGCGTGAACTTCCCCTCCGACGGCCCCG
TAATGCAGAAGAAGACCATGGGCTGGGAGGCCTCCACCGAGCGCCTGTACCCCCGCGACGGCGTGCTGAA
GGGCGAGATCCACAAGGCCCTGAAGCTGAAGGACGGCGGCCACTACCTGGTGGAGTTCAAGTCCATCTAC
ATGGCCAAGAAGCCCGTGCAGCTGCCCGGCTACTACTACGTGGACTCCAAGCTGGACATCACCTCCCACA
ACGAGGACTACACCATCGTGGAGCAGTACGAGCGCACCGAGGGCCGCCACCACCTGTTCCTGTAGGACTC
TAGATCATAATCAGCCATACCACATTTGTAGAGGTTTTACTTGCTTTAAAAAACCTCCCACACCTCCCCC
TGAACCTGAAACATAAAATGAATGCAATTGTTGTTGTTAACTTGTTTATTGCAGCTTATAATGGTTACAA
ATAAAGCAATAGCATCACAAATTTCACAAATAAAGCATTTTTTTCACTGCATTCTAGTTGTGGTTTGTCC
AAACTCATCAATGTATCTTAAAGCTTCTAGGCCGGCCGATCTCGGATCTGACAATGTTCAGTGCAGAGAC
TCGGCTACGCCTCGTGGACTTTGAAGTTGACCAACAATGTTTATTCTTACCTCTAATAGTCCTCTGTGGC
AAGGTCAAGATTCTGTTAGAAGCCAATGAAGAACCTGGTTGTTCAATAACATTTTGTTCGTCTAATATTT
CACTACCGCTTGACGTTGGCTGCACTTCATGTACCTCATCTATAAACGCTTCTTCTGTATCGCTCTGGAC
GTCATCTTCACTTACGTGATCTGATATTTCACTGTCAGAATCCTCACCAACAAGCTCGTCATCGCTTTGC
AGAAGAGCAGAGAGGATATGCTCATCGTCTAAAGAACTACCCATTTTATTATATATTAGTCACGATATCT
ATAACAAGAAAATATATATATAATAAGTTATCACGTAAGTAGAACATGAAATAACAATATAATTATCGTA
TGAGTTAAATCTTAAAAGTCACGTAAAAGATAATCATGCGTCATTTTGACTCACGCGGTCGTTATAGTTC
AAAATCAGTGACACTTACCGCATTGACAAGCACGCCTCACGGGAGCTCCAAGCGGCGACTGAGATGTCCT
AAATGCACAGCGACGGATTCGCGCTATTTAGAAAGAGAGAGCAATATTTCAAGAATGCATGCGTCAATTT
TACGCAGACTATCTTTCTAGGGTTAAAAAAGATTTGCGCTTTACTCGACCTAAACTTTAAACACGTCATA
GAATCTTCGTTTGACAAAAACCACATTGTGGCCAAGCTGTGTGACGCGACGCGCGCTAAAGAATGGCAAA
CCAAGTCGCGCGAGCGTCGACTCTAGAGGATCCCCGGGTACCGAGCTCGAATTCGTAATCATGTCATAGC
TGTTTCCTGTGTGAAATTGTTATCCGCTCACAATTCCACACAACATACGAGCCGGAAGCATAAAGTGTAA
AGCCTGGGGTGCCTAATGAGTGAGCTAACTCACATTAATTGCGTTGCGCTCACTGCCCGCTTTCCAGTCG
GGAAACCTGTCGTGCCAGCTGCATTAATGAATCGGCCAACGCGCGGGGAGAGGCGGTTTGCGTATTGGGC
GCTCTTCCGCTTCCTCGCTCACTGACTCGCTGCGCTCGGTCGTTCGGCTGCGGCGAGCGGTATCAGCTCA
CTCAAAGGCGGTAATACGGTTATCCACAGAATCAGGGGATAACGCAGGAAAGAACATGTGAGCAAAAGGC
CAGCAAAAGGCCAGGAACCGTAAAAAGGCCGCGTTGCTGGCGTTTTTCCATAGGCTCCGCCCCCCTGACG
AGCATCACAAAAATCGACGCTCAAGTCAGAGGTGGCGAAACCCGACAGGACTATAAAGATACCAGGCGTT
TCCCCCTGGAAGCTCCCTCGTGCGCTCTCCTGTTCCGACCCTGCCGCTTACCGGATACCTGTCCGCCTTT
CTCCCTTCGGGAAGCGTGGCGCTTTCTCATAGCTCACGCTGTAGGTATCTCAGTTCGGTGTAGGTCGTTC
GCTCCAAGCTGGGCTGTGTGCACGAACCCCCCGTTCAGCCCGACCGCTGCGCCTTATCCGGTAACTATCG
TCTTGAGTCCAACCCGGTAAGACACGACTTATCGCCACTGGCAGCAGCCACTGGTAACAGGATTAGCAGA
GCGAGGTATGTAGGCGGTGCTACAGAGTTCTTGAAGTGGTGGCCTAACTACGGCTACACTAGAAGAACAG
TATTTGGTATCTGCGCTCTGCTGAAGCCAGTTACCTTCGGAAAAAGAGTTGGTAGCTCTTGATCCGGCAA
ACAAACCACCGCTGGTAGCGGTGGTTTTTTTGTTTGCAAGCAGCAGATTACGCGCAGAAAAAAAGGATCT
CAAGAAGATCCTTTGATCTTTTCTACGGGGTCTGACGCTCAGTGGAACGAAAACTCACGTTAAGGGATTT
TGGTCATGAGATTATCAAAAAGGATCTTCACCTAGATCCTTTTAAATTAAAAATGAAGTTTTAAATCAAT
CTAAAGTATATATGAGTAAACTTGGTCTGACAGTTACCAATGCTTAATCAGTGAGGCACCTATCTCAGCG
ATCTGTCTATTTCGTTCATCCATAGTTGCCTGACTCCCCGTCGTGTAGATAACTACGATACGGGAGGGCT
TACCATCTGGCCCCAGTGCTGCAATGATACCGCGAGACCCACGCTCACCGGCTCCAGATTTATCAGCAAT
AAACCAGCCAGCCGGAAGGGCCGAGCGCAGAAGTGGTCCTGCAACTTTATCCGCCTCCATCCAGTCTATT
AATTGTTGCCGGGAAGCTAGAGTAAGTAGTTCGCCAGTTAATAGTTTGCGCAACGTTGTTGCCATTGCTA
CAGGCATCGTGGTGTCACGCTCGTCGTTTGGTATGGCTTCATTCAGCTCCGGTTCCCAACGATCAAGGCG
AGTTACATGATCCCCCATGTTGTGCAAAAAAGCGGTTAGCTCCTTCGGTCCTCCGATCGTTGTCAGAAGT
AAGTTGGCCGCAGTGTTATCACTCATGGTTATGGCAGCACTGCATAATTCTCTTACTGTCATGCCATCCG
TAAGATGCTTTTCTGTGACTGGTGAGTACTCAACCAAGTCATTCTGAGAATAGTGTATGCGGCGACCGAG
TTGCTCTTGCCCGGCGTCAATACGGGATAATACCGCGCCACATAGCAGAACTTTAAAAGTGCTCATCATT
GGAAAACGTTCTTCGGGGCGAAAACTCTCAAGGATCTTACCGCTGTTGAGATCCAGTTCGATGTAACCCA
CTCGTGCACCCAACTGATCTTCAGCATCTTTTACTTTCACCAGCGTTTCTGGGTGAGCAAAAACAGGAAG
GCAAAATGCCGCAAAAAAGGGAATAAGGGCGACACGGAAATGTTGAATACTCATACTCTTCCTTTTTCAA
TATTATTGAAGCATTTATCAGGGTTATTGTCTCATGAGCGGATACATATTTGAATGTATTTAGAAAAATA
AACAAATAGGGGTTCCGCGCACATTTCCCCGAAAAGTGCCACCTGACGTCTAAGAAACCATTATTATCAT
GACATTAACCTATAAAAATAGGCGTATCACGAGGCCCTTTCGTCTCGCGCGTTTCGGTGATGACGGTGAA
AACCTCTGACACATGCAGCTCCCGGAGACGGTCACAGCTTGTCTGTAAGCGGATGCCGGGAG
Features (pLannotate 1.2.2; 25 found; start..end, strand, type, name):
     49..148     +  misc_feature   bom (fragment): basis of mobility region from pBR322
    154..308     -  CDS            lacZα (fragment): LacZα fragment of β-galactosidase; lacZ fragment
    312..779     -  CDS            LEF-9 (fragment): LEF9_NPVAC - Experimental evidence at protein level: Swiss-Prot protein existence level 1. Component of the viral DNA-dependent RNA polymerase which is composed of four equimolar subunits of LEF-4, LEF-8, LEF-9, and p47. Plays an essential role in late and very late gene expression. From Autographa californica nuclear polyhedrosis virus (AcMNPV).
    806..1009    +  CDS            FP (fragment): FP25_NPVAC - Experimental evidence at protein level: Swiss-Prot protein existence level 1. From Autographa californica nuclear polyhedrosis virus (AcMNPV).
   2107..2176    +  protein_bind   attB: attB site for the φC31 integrase (Groth et al., 2000) phage φC31 integrase
   5338..6939    +  CDS            Cas9(N): N-terminal portion of Streptococcus pyogenes Cas9 (Zetsche et al., 2015)
   6940..9438    +  CDS            Cas9(C): C-terminal portion of Streptococcus pyogenes Cas9 (Zetsche et al., 2015)
   9439..9486    +  CDS            nucleoplasmin NLS: bipartite nuclear localization signal from nucleoplasmin
   9541..10260   +  CDS            EGFP: the original enhanced GFP (Yang et al., 1996) mammalian codon-optimized
  10288..11052   -  CDS            P74 (fragment): PIF0_NPVAC - Experimental evidence at protein level: Swiss-Prot protein existence level 1. Plays an essential role for oral infectivity of occlusion- derived virus (ODV) and functions also in host midgut attachment and fusion by binding to a specific host receptor. From Autographa californica nuclear polyhedrosis virus (AcMNPV).
  10955..11415   +  promoter       OpIE-2 promoter (fragment): immediate-early gene 2 from the Orgyia pseudotsugata multicapsid nucleopolyhedrovirus; strong constitutive baculovirus promoter for insect cell expression
  11429..11494   +  CDS            IE2 (fragment): VIE2_NPVOP - Protein inferred from homology: Swiss-Prot protein existence level 3. RING-finger E3 ubiquitin ligase that plays an important regulatory role during the initial stages of infection. Migrates to specific nuclear foci early in infection supposely to prepare the sites for viral replication by targeting and ubiquitinating host proteins. From Orgyia pseudotsugata multicapsid polyhedrosis virus (OpMNPV).
  11495..12175   +  CDS            DsRed1: wild-type DsRed mammalian codon-optimized
  12183..12266   +  CDS            large T antigen (fragment): large T antigen from SV40 (simian virus 40)
  12289..12410   +  polyA_signal   SV40 poly(A) signal: SV40 polyadenylation signal
  13113..13253   +  CDS            FP (fragment): FP25_NPVAC - Experimental evidence at protein level: Swiss-Prot protein existence level 1. From Autographa californica nuclear polyhedrosis virus (AcMNPV).
  13246..13284   -  misc_feature   MCS (fragment): pUC18/19 multiple cloning site
  13315..13337   -  protein_bind   lac operator (fragment): The lac repressor binds to the lac operator to inhibit transcription in E. coli. This inhibition can be relieved by adding lactose or isopropyl-β-D-thiogalactopyranoside (IPTG). lac repressor encoded by lacI
  13341..13371   -  promoter       lac promoter: promoter for the E. coli lac operon
  13386..13407   -  protein_bind   CAP binding site: CAP binding activates transcription in the presence of cAMP. E. coli catabolite activator protein
  13420..13512   -  CDS            lacI (fragment): lac repressor; lacI; The lac repressor binds to the lac operator to inhibit transcription in E. coli. This inhibition can be relieved by adding lactose or isopropyl-β-D-thiogalactopyranoside (IPTG).
  13695..14283   -  rep_origin     ori: high-copy-number ColE1/pMB1/pBR322/pUC origin of replication
  14454..15314   -  CDS            AmpR: β-lactamase; bla; confers resistance to ampicillin, carbenicillin, and related antibiotics
  15315..15419   -  promoter       AmpR promoter: bla
  15514..15549   +  CDS            rop (fragment): Rop protein, which maintains plasmids at low copy number; rop
