[The description below was written by a language model from this plasmid's Addgene catalogue record and pLannotate feature annotations shown in this document.]
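Description:
BicC.Ca9.R is a piggyBac transposon-based insect transgenesis plasmid of about 15.6 kb that expresses Cas9 in late germline cells of Drosophila. It was deposited with work on genetically encoded CRISPR components in the invasive pest Drosophila suzukii. In E. coli it is maintained as a high-copy plasmid through a ColE1/pUC-type origin and selected with ampicillin via the β-lactamase gene. Remnants of a pUC-style lac region (lac promoter and operator, lacZα and MCS fragments) are also present. The annotation software does not label the piggyBac terminal repeats. It does detect AcMNPV FP25 and LEF-9 fragments on either side of the cargo; such baculovirus-derived sequence commonly accompanies cloned piggyBac ends, but the record does not confirm this.

The payload is recorded as BicC.Cas9-T2A-eGFP-p10. The feature tables show a continuous Streptococcus pyogenes Cas9 coding sequence (annotated as adjoining N- and C-terminal portions) followed by a nucleoplasmin nuclear localization signal and then EGFP. The T2A peptide named in the insert should let Cas9 and the green reporter be produced as separate proteins from one transcript, so fluorescence marks the cells expressing the nuclease. The several kilobases upstream of Cas9 are unannotated and presumably hold the BicC regulatory sequence implied by the name. The AcMNPV P74 fragment downstream of EGFP probably corresponds to the p10 3′ region. A separate cassette drives DsRed from the OpIE-2 baculovirus immediate-early promoter with an SV40 polyadenylation signal, giving a dominant red marker for identifying transgenic insects. A φC31 attB site is also present and would permit site-specific integration as an alternative to transposition. The depositor and sequencing-derived records differ by only a few bases and carry essentially the same features.
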