Addgene plasmid #168295: BicC.Ca9.R
Purpose: Expresses Cas9 in Drosophila late germline cells
Depositing lab: Omar Akbari. Depositing organization: University of California, San Diego (UCSD). Publication: Genetically Encoded CRISPR Components Yield Efficient Gene Editing in the Invasive Pest Drosophila suzukii. Kandul NP, Belikoff EJ, Liu J, Buchman A, Li F, Yamamoto A, Yang T, Shriner I, Scott MJ, Akbari OS. CRISPR J. 2021 Oct;4(5):739-751. doi: 10.1089/crispr.2021.0032. PubMed 34661429.
Backbone
  Vector backbone: piggyBac
  Vector type: Insect Expression, CRISPR
Growth in bacteria
  Bacterial resistance: Ampicillin, 100 μg/mL
  Growth temperature: 37°C
  Growth strain: DH5alpha
  Copy number: High Copy
Gene/Insert
  Gene/Insert name: BicC.Cas9-T2A-eGFP-p10
  Species: Synthetic
Terms and licenses: Academic/Nonprofit Terms; Industry Terms: Not Available to Industry
How to cite: BicC.Ca9.R was a gift from Omar Akbari (Addgene plasmid # 168295 ; http://n2t.net/addgene:168295 ; RRID:Addgene_168295)
